Addgene plasmid #64132: sgRNA4_ASCL1
Purpose: Photoactivatable transcription system. Lentiviral expression of ASCL1 sgRNA4. Also contains a CMV-puro-t2A-mCherry expression cassette.
Depositing lab: Moritoshi Sato. Depositing organization: The University of Tokyo. Publication: CRISPR-Cas9-based Photoactivatable Transcription System. Nihongaki Y, Yamamoto S, Kawano F, Suzuki H, Sato M. Chem Biol. 2015 Feb 19;22(2):169-74. doi: 10.1016/j.chembiol.2014.12.011. Epub 2015 Jan 22. PubMed 25619936.
Backbone
  Vector backbone: pgRNA-humanized
  Backbone manufacturer: Stanley Qi, Addgene plasmid 44248
  Total vector size (bp): 8309
  Vector type: Mammalian Expression, Lentiviral, CRISPR
  Selectable markers: Puromycin
Growth in bacteria
  Bacterial resistance: Ampicillin, 100 μg/mL
  Growth temperature: 37°C
  Growth strain: Stbl3
  Copy number: High Copy
Gene/Insert
  Gene/Insert name: sgRNA1_ASCL4 (alt name: ASCL1)
  gRNA/shRNA sequence: TGGTGTTTATTCAGCCGGGAGTC
  Species: H. sapiens (human)
  Insert size (bp): 145
  Entrez Gene: ASCL1 (a.k.a. ASH1, HASH1, MASH1, bHLHa46)
  Promoter: U6
  Cloning method: Restriction Enzyme; 5′ cloning site BstX1 (not destroyed); 3′ cloning site NotI (not destroyed)
  Sequencing primers: 5′ AAGGAAACTCACCCTAACTG
Terms and licenses: Academic/Nonprofit Terms; Industry Terms: Not Available to Industry
How to cite: sgRNA4_ASCL1 was a gift from Moritoshi Sato (Addgene plasmid # 64132 ; http://n2t.net/addgene:64132 ; RRID:Addgene_64132)
