[The description below was written by a language model from this plasmid's Addgene catalogue record and pLannotate feature annotations shown in this document.]
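Description:
sgRNA4_ASCL1 is an 8,309 bp lentiviral CRISPR guide-expression plasmid built on the pgRNA-humanized backbone. It was made as one component of a photoactivatable, CRISPR-Cas9-based transcription system. In bacteria it is maintained through a high-copy ColE1/pUC-type origin and selected with ampicillin via the β-lactamase gene. The viral portion has a typical HIV-1 transfer vector layout. A CMV enhancer/promoter is fused to a truncated 5' LTR to drive genomic RNA production in packaging cells. This is followed by the Ψ packaging signal with a short gag fragment, the Rev response element for nuclear export of the unspliced transcript, and the cPPT/CTS. A WPRE and a second truncated LTR, preceded by a nef-derived fragment, close the provirus at the 3' end.

The payload is a 145 bp sgRNA insert cloned between BstXI and NotI sites. It targets human ASCL1, a bHLH transcription factor gene. The guide is joined to the Streptococcus pyogenes Cas9 guide RNA scaffold and is recorded as transcribed from a U6 promoter, although the feature table annotates only the scaffold and not the promoter itself. Downstream, an internal CMV enhancer/promoter expresses puromycin N-acetyltransferase and mCherry, linked by a T2A peptide according to the catalogue entry. Transduced mammalian cells can therefore be selected with puromycin and identified by red fluorescence. Two same-orientation loxP sites flank the region containing the scaffold and the marker cassette, which would in principle allow Cre-mediated excision. The plasmid carries no Cas9 or light-responsive effector, so these must come from companion constructs. The catalogue's insert name field reads "sgRNA1_ASCL4", which appears to be a transposition of the plasmid name.
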