Features (pLannotate 1.2.2; 24 found; start..end, strand, type, name):
    209..242     +  protein_bind   loxP: Cre-mediated recombination occurs in the 8-bp core sequence (GCATACAT). Cre recombinase
    350..425     +  misc_RNA       gRNA scaffold: guide RNA scaffold for the Streptococcus pyogenes CRISPR/Cas9 system
    550..853     +  enhancer       CMV enhancer: human cytomegalovirus immediate early enhancer
    854..1057    +  promoter       CMV promoter: human cytomegalovirus (CMV) immediate early promoter
   1091..1687    +  CDS            PuroR: puromycin N-acetyltransferase; pac from Streptomyces alboniger; confers resistance to puromycin
   1763..2470    +  CDS            mCherry: mCherry is a basic (constitutively fluorescent) red fluorescent protein published in 2004, derived from Discosoma sp.. It is reported to be a very rapidly-maturing monomer with low acid sensitivity.
   2493..2526    +  protein_bind   loxP: Cre-mediated recombination occurs in the 8-bp core sequence (GCATACAT). Cre recombinase
   2559..2582    +  misc_feature   MCS (fragment): pBluescript multiple cloning site
   2582..3170    +  misc_feature   WPRE: woodchuck hepatitis virus posttranscriptional regulatory element
   3171..3190    +  misc_feature   MCS (fragment): pBluescript multiple cloning site
   3192..3692    +  CDS            nef (fragment): NEF_HV1LA - Experimental evidence at protein level: Swiss-Prot protein existence level 1. Extracellular Nef protein targets CD4(+) T-lymphocytes for apoptosis by interacting with CXCR4 surface receptors. From Human immunodeficiency virus type 1 group M subtype B (isolate Lai) (HIV-1).
   3699..3879    +  LTR            5' LTR (truncated): truncated 5' long terminal repeat (LTR) from HIV-1
   3941..4529    -  rep_origin     ori: high-copy-number ColE1/pMB1/pBR322/pUC origin of replication
   4700..5560    -  CDS            AmpR: β-lactamase; bla; confers resistance to ampicillin, carbenicillin, and related antibiotics
   5561..5665    -  promoter       AmpR promoter: bla
   5733..5785    -  misc_feature   bom (fragment): basis of mobility region from pBR322
   5940..6319    +  enhancer       CMV enhancer: human cytomegalovirus immediate early enhancer
   6320..6519    +  promoter       CMV promoter: human cytomegalovirus (CMV) immediate early promoter
   6537..6717    +  LTR            5' LTR (truncated): truncated 5' long terminal repeat (LTR) from HIV-1
   6764..6889    +  misc_feature   HIV-1 Ψ: packaging signal of human immunodeficiency virus type 1
   6873..7211    +  CDS            HIV-1 gag (fragment): gag protein from human immunodeficiency virus 1; gag
   7388..7621    +  misc_feature   RRE: The Rev response element (RRE) of HIV-1 allows for Rev-dependent mRNA export from the nucleus to the cytoplasm.
   7998..8098    +  CDS            Rev (fragment): human immunodeficiency virus 1 (HIV-1) Rev protein; rev; enhances nuclear export of unspliced and incompletely spliced viral mRNAs
   8148..8265    +  misc_feature   cPPT/CTS: central polypurine tract and central termination sequence of HIV-1
>Addgene plasmid #64132 | sgRNA4_ASCL1 | depositor full sequence | sequence record 107344 | sgRNA4_ASCL1 sequence 8309 bps
GGGCCCGCTCTAGAGATCCGACGCGCCATCTCTAGGCCCGCGCCGGCCCCCTCGCACAGACTTGTGGGAG
AAGCTCGGCTACTCCCCTGCCCCGGTTAATTTGCATATAATATTTCCTAGTAACTATAGAGGCTTAATGT
GCGATAAAAGACAGATAATCTGTTCTTTTTAATACTAGCTACATTTTACATGATAGGCTTGGATTTCTAT
AACTTCGTATAGCATACATTATACGAAGTTATAAACAGCACAAAAGGAAACTCACCCTAACTGTAAAGTA
ATTGTGTGTTTTGAGACTATAAGTATCCCTTGGAGAACCACCTTGTTGGTGTTTATTCAGCCGGGAGTCG
TTTTAGAGCTAGAAATAGCAAGTTAAAATAAGGCTAGTCCGTTATCAACTTGAAAAAGTGGCACCGAGTC
GGTGCTTTTTTTCTCGAGTACTAGGATCCATTAGGCGGCCGCGTGGATAACCGTATTACCGCCATGCATT
AGTTATTAATAGTAATCAATTACGGGGTCATTAGTTCATAGCCCATATATGGAGTTCCGCGTTACATAAC
TTACGGTAAATGGCCCGCCTGGCTGACCGCCCAACGACCCCCGCCCATTGACGTCAATAATGACGTATGT
TCCCATAGTAACGCCAATAGGGACTTTCCATTGACGTCAATGGGTGGAGTATTTACGGTAAACTGCCCAC
TTGGCAGTACATCAAGTGTATCATATGCCAAGTACGCCCCCTATTGACGTCAATGACGGTAAATGGCCCG
CCTGGCATTATGCCCAGTACATGACCTTATGGGACTTTCCTACTTGGCAGTACATCTACGTATTAGTCAT
CGCTATTACCATGGTGATGCGGTTTTGGCAGTACATCAATGGGCGTGGATAGCGGTTTGACTCACGGGGA
TTTCCAAGTCTCCACCCCATTGACGTCAATGGGAGTTTGTTTTGGCACCAAAATCAACGGGACTTTCCAA
AATGTCGTAACAACTCCGCCCCATTGACGCAAATGGGCGGTAGGCGTGTACGGTGGGAGGTCTATATAAG
CAGAGCTGGTTTAGTGAACCGTCAGATCCGCTAGCCCACCATGACCGAGTACAAGCCCACGGTGCGCCTC
GCCACCCGCGACGACGTCCCCCGGGCCGTACGCACCCTCGCCGCCGCGTTCGCCGACTACCCCGCCACGC
GCCACACCGTCGACCCGGACCGCCACATCGAGCGGGTCACCGAGCTGCAAGAACTCTTCCTCACGCGCGT
CGGGCTCGACATCGGCAAGGTGTGGGTCGCGGACGACGGCGCCGCGGTGGCGGTCTGGACCACGCCGGAG
AGCGTCGAAGCGGGGGCGGTGTTCGCCGAGATCGGCCCGCGCATGGCCGAGTTGAGCGGTTCCCGGCTGG
CCGCGCAGCAACAGATGGAAGGCCTCCTGGCGCCGCACCGGCCCAAGGAGCCCGCGTGGTTCCTGGCCAC
CGTCGGCGTCTCGCCCGACCACCAGGGCAAGGGTCTGGGCAGCGCCGTCGTGCTCCCCGGAGTGGAGGCG
GCCGAGCGCGCCGGGGTGCCCGCCTTCCTGGAGACCTCCGCGCCCCGCAACCTCCCCTTCTACGAGCGGC
TCGGCTTCACCGTCACCGCCGACGTCGAGGTGCCCGAAGGACCGCGCACCTGGTGCATGACCCGCAAGCC
CGGTGCCGGATCGGGAGAGGGCAGAGGAAGTCTGCTAACATGCGGTGACGTCGAGGAGAATCCTGGCCCA
CCGGTCGCCACCATGGTGAGCAAGGGCGAGGAGGATAACATGGCCATCATCAAGGAGTTCATGCGCTTCA
AGGTGCACATGGAGGGCTCCGTGAACGGCCACGAGTTCGAGATCGAGGGCGAGGGCGAGGGCCGCCCCTA
CGAGGGCACCCAGACCGCCAAGCTGAAGGTGACCAAGGGTGGCCCCCTGCCCTTCGCCTGGGACATCCTG
TCCCCTCAGTTCATGTACGGCTCCAAGGCCTACGTGAAGCACCCCGCCGACATCCCCGACTACTTGAAGC
TGTCCTTCCCCGAGGGCTTCAAGTGGGAGCGCGTGATGAACTTCGAGGACGGCGGCGTGGTGACCGTGAC
CCAGGACTCCTCCCTGCAGGACGGCGAGTTCATCTACAAGGTGAAGCTGCGCGGCACCAACTTCCCCTCC
GACGGCCCCGTAATGCAGAAGAAGACCATGGGCTGGGAGGCCTCCTCCGAGCGGATGTACCCCGAGGACG
GCGCCCTGAAGGGCGAGATCAAGCAGAGGCTGAAGCTGAAGGACGGCGGCCACTACGACGCTGAGGTCAA
GACCACCTACAAGGCCAAGAAGCCCGTGCAGCTGCCCGGCGCCTACAACGTCAACATCAAGTTGGACATC
ACCTCCCACAACGAGGACTACACCATCGTGGAACAGTACGAACGCGCCGAGGGCCGCCACTCCACCGGCG
GCATGGACGAGCTGTACAAGTAAGAATTCGTCGAGGGACCTAATAACTTCGTATAGCATACATTATACGA
AGTTATACATGTTTAAGGGTTCCGGTTCCACTAGGTACAATTCGATATCAAGCTTATCGATAATCAACCT
CTGGATTACAAAATTTGTGAAAGATTGACTGGTATTCTTAACTATGTTGCTCCTTTTACGCTATGTGGAT
ACGCTGCTTTAATGCCTTTGTATCATGCTATTGCTTCCCGTATGGCTTTCATTTTCTCCTCCTTGTATAA
ATCCTGGTTGCTGTCTCTTTATGAGGAGTTGTGGCCCGTTGTCAGGCAACGTGGCGTGGTGTGCACTGTG
TTTGCTGACGCAACCCCCACTGGTTGGGGCATTGCCACCACCTGTCAGCTCCTTTCCGGGACTTTCGCTT
TCCCCCTCCCTATTGCCACGGCGGAACTCATCGCCGCCTGCCTTGCCCGCTGCTGGACAGGGGCTCGGCT
GTTGGGCACTGACAATTCCGTGGTGTTGTCGGGGAAATCATCGTCCTTTCCTTGGCTGCTCGCCTGTGTT
GCCACCTGGATTCTGCGCGGGACGTCCTTCTGCTACGTCCCTTCGGCCCTCAATCCAGCGGACCTTCCTT
CCCGCGGCCTGCTGCCGGCTCTGCGGCCTCTTCCGCGTCTTCGCCTTCGCCCTCAGACGAGTCGGATCTC
CCTTTGGGCCGCCTCCCCGCATCGATACCGTCGACCTCGATCGAGACCTAGAAAAACATGGAGCAATCAC
AAGTAGCAATACAGCAGCTACCAATGCTGATTGTGCCTGGCTAGAAGCACAAGAGGAGGAGGAGGTGGGT
TTTCCAGTCACACCTCAGGTACCTTTAAGACCAATGACTTACAAGGCAGCTGTAGATCTTAGCCACTTTT
TAAAAGAAAAGGGGGGACTGGAAGGGCTAATTCACTCCCAACGAAGACAAGATATCCTTGATCTGTGGAT
CTACCACACACAAGGCTACTTCCCTGATTGGCAGAACTACACACCAGGGCCAGGGATCAGATATCCACTG
ACCTTTGGATGGTGCTACAAGCTAGTACCAGTTGAGCAAGAGAAGGTAGAAGAAGCCAATGAAGGAGAGA
ACACCCGCTTGTTACACCCTGTGAGCCTGCATGGGATGGATGACCCGGAGAGAGAAGTATTAGAGTGGAG
GTTTGACAGCCGCCTAGCATTTCATCACATGGCCCGAGAGCTGCATCCGGACTGTACTGGGTCTCTCTGG
TTAGACCAGATCTGAGCCTGGGAGCTCTCTGGCTAACTAGGGAACCCACTGCTTAAGCCTCAATAAAGCT
TGCCTTGAGTGCTTCAAGTAGTGTGTGCCCGTCTGTTGTGTGACTCTGGTAACTAGAGATCCCTCAGACC
CTTTTAGTCAGTGTGGAAAATCTCTAGCAGCATGTGAGCAAAAGGCCAGCAAAAGGCCAGGAACCGTAAA
AAGGCCGCGTTGCTGGCGTTTTTCCATAGGCTCCGCCCCCCTGACGAGCATCACAAAAATCGACGCTCAA
GTCAGAGGTGGCGAAACCCGACAGGACTATAAAGATACCAGGCGTTTCCCCCTGGAAGCTCCCTCGTGCG
CTCTCCTGTTCCGACCCTGCCGCTTACCGGATACCTGTCCGCCTTTCTCCCTTCGGGAAGCGTGGCGCTT
TCTCATAGCTCACGCTGTAGGTATCTCAGTTCGGTGTAGGTCGTTCGCTCCAAGCTGGGCTGTGTGCACG
AACCCCCCGTTCAGCCCGACCGCTGCGCCTTATCCGGTAACTATCGTCTTGAGTCCAACCCGGTAAGACA
CGACTTATCGCCACTGGCAGCAGCCACTGGTAACAGGATTAGCAGAGCGAGGTATGTAGGCGGTGCTACA
GAGTTCTTGAAGTGGTGGCCTAACTACGGCTACACTAGAAGAACAGTATTTGGTATCTGCGCTCTGCTGA
AGCCAGTTACCTTCGGAAAAAGAGTTGGTAGCTCTTGATCCGGCAAACAAACCACCGCTGGTAGCGGTGG
TTTTTTTGTTTGCAAGCAGCAGATTACGCGCAGAAAAAAAGGATCTCAAGAAGATCCTTTGATCTTTTCT
ACGGGGTCTGACGCTCAGTGGAACGAAAACTCACGTTAAGGGATTTTGGTCATGAGATTATCAAAAAGGA
TCTTCACCTAGATCCTTTTAAATTAAAAATGAAGTTTTAAATCAATCTAAAGTATATATGAGTAAACTTG
GTCTGACAGTTACCAATGCTTAATCAGTGAGGCACCTATCTCAGCGATCTGTCTATTTCGTTCATCCATA
GTTGCCTGACTCCCCGTCGTGTAGATAACTACGATACGGGAGGGCTTACCATCTGGCCCCAGTGCTGCAA
TGATACCGCGAGACCCACGCTCACCGGCTCCAGATTTATCAGCAATAAACCAGCCAGCCGGAAGGGCCGA
GCGCAGAAGTGGTCCTGCAACTTTATCCGCCTCCATCCAGTCTATTAATTGTTGCCGGGAAGCTAGAGTA
AGTAGTTCGCCAGTTAATAGTTTGCGCAACGTTGTTGCCATTGCTACAGGCATCGTGGTGTCACGCTCGT
CGTTTGGTATGGCTTCATTCAGCTCCGGTTCCCAACGATCAAGGCGAGTTACATGATCCCCCATGTTGTG
CAAAAAAGCGGTTAGCTCCTTCGGTCCTCCGATCGTTGTCAGAAGTAAGTTGGCCGCAGTGTTATCACTC
ATGGTTATGGCAGCACTGCATAATTCTCTTACTGTCATGCCATCCGTAAGATGCTTTTCTGTGACTGGTG
AGTACTCAACCAAGTCATTCTGAGAATAGTGTATGCGGCGACCGAGTTGCTCTTGCCCGGCGTCAATACG
GGATAATACCGCGCCACATAGCAGAACTTTAAAAGTGCTCATCATTGGAAAACGTTCTTCGGGGCGAAAA
CTCTCAAGGATCTTACCGCTGTTGAGATCCAGTTCGATGTAACCCACTCGTGCACCCAACTGATCTTCAG
CATCTTTTACTTTCACCAGCGTTTCTGGGTGAGCAAAAACAGGAAGGCAAAATGCCGCAAAAAAGGGAAT
AAGGGCGACACGGAAATGTTGAATACTCATACTCTTCCTTTTTCAATATTATTGAAGCATTTATCAGGGT
TATTGTCTCATGAGCGGATACATATTTGAATGTATTTAGAAAAATAAACAAATAGGGGTTCCGCGCACAT
TTCCCCGAAAAGTGCCACCTGACGCTTAAGCGGTCGACGGATCGGGAGATCTCCCGATCCCCTATGGTGC
ACTCTCAGTACAATCTGCTCTGATGCCGCATAGTTAAGCCAGTATCTGCTCCCTGCTTGTGTGTTGGAGG
TCGCTGAGTAGTGCGCGAGCAAAATTTAAGCTACAACAAGGCAAGGCTTGACCGACAATTGCATGAAGAA
TCTGCTTAGGGTTAGGCGTTTTGCGCTGCTTCGCGATGTACGGGCCAGATATACGCGTTGACATTGATTA
TTGACTAGTTATTAATAGTAATCAATTACGGGGTCATTAGTTCATAGCCCATATATGGAGTTCCGCGTTA
CATAACTTACGGTAAATGGCCCGCCTGGCTGACCGCCCAACGACCCCCGCCCATTGACGTCAATAATGAC
GTATGTTCCCATAGTAACGCCAATAGGGACTTTCCATTGACGTCAATGGGTGGAGTATTTACGGTAAACT
GCCCACTTGGCAGTACATCAAGTGTATCATATGCCAAGTACGCCCCCTATTGACGTCAATGACGGTAAAT
GGCCCGCCTGGCATTATGCCCAGTACATGACCTTATGGGACTTTCCTACTTGGCAGTACATCTACGTATT
AGTCATCGCTATTACCATGGTGATGCGGTTTTGGCAGTACATCAATGGGCGTGGATAGCGGTTTGACTCA
CGGGGATTTCCAAGTCTCCACCCCATTGACGTCAATGGGAGTTTGTTTTGGCACCAAAATCAACGGGACT
TTCCAAAATGTCGTAACAACTCCGCCCCATTGACGCAAATGGGCGGTAGGCGTGTACGGTGGGAGGTCTA
TATAAGCAGCGCGTTTTGCCTGTACTGGGTCTCTCTGGTTAGACCAGATCTGAGCCTGGGAGCTCTCTGG
CTAACTAGGGAACCCACTGCTTAAGCCTCAATAAAGCTTGCCTTGAGTGCTTCAAGTAGTGTGTGCCCGT
CTGTTGTGTGACTCTGGTAACTAGAGATCCCTCAGACCCTTTTAGTCAGTGTGGAAAATCTCTAGCAGTG
GCGCCCGAACAGGGACTTGAAAGCGAAAGGGAAACCAGAGGAGCTCTCTCGACGCAGGACTCGGCTTGCT
GAAGCGCGCACGGCAAGAGGCGAGGGGCGGCGACTGGTGAGTACGCCAAAAATTTTGACTAGCGGAGGCT
AGAAGGAGAGAGATGGGTGCGAGAGCGTCAGTATTAAGCGGGGGAGAATTAGATCGCGATGGGAAAAAAT
TCGGTTAAGGCCAGGGGGAAAGAAAAAATATAAATTAAAACATATAGTATGGGCAAGCAGGGAGCTAGAA
CGATTCGCAGTTAATCCTGGCCTGTTAGAAACATCAGAAGGCTGTAGACAAATACTGGGACAGCTACAAC
CATCCCTTCAGACAGGATCAGAAGAACTTAGATCATTATATAATACAGTAGCAACCCTCTATTGTGTGCA
TCAAAGGATAGAGATAAAAGACACCAAGGAAGCTTTAGACAAGATAGAGGAAGAGCAAAACAAAAGTAAG
ACCACCGCACAGCAAGCGGCCGGCCGCGCTGATCTTCAGACCTGGAGGAGGAGATATGAGGGACAATTGG
AGAAGTGAATTATATAAATATAAAGTAGTAAAAATTGAACCATTAGGAGTAGCACCCACCAAGGCAAAGA
GAAGAGTGGTGCAGAGAGAAAAAAGAGCAGTGGGAATAGGAGCTTTGTTCCTTGGGTTCTTGGGAGCAGC
AGGAAGCACTATGGGCGCAGCGTCAATGACGCTGACGGTACAGGCCAGACAATTATTGTCTGGTATAGTG
CAGCAGCAGAACAATTTGCTGAGGGCTATTGAGGCGCAACAGCATCTGTTGCAACTCACAGTCTGGGGCA
TCAAGCAGCTCCAGGCAAGAATCCTGGCTGTGGAAAGATACCTAAAGGATCAACAGCTCCTGGGGATTTG
GGGTTGCTCTGGAAAACTCATTTGCACCACTGCTGTGCCTTGGAATGCTAGTTGGAGTAATAAATCTCTG
GAACAGATTTGGAATCACACGACCTGGATGGAGTGGGACAGAGAAATTAACAATTACACAAGCTTAATAC
ACTCCTTAATTGAAGAATCGCAAAACCAGCAAGAAAAGAATGAACAAGAATTATTGGAATTAGATAAATG
GGCAAGTTTGTGGAATTGGTTTAACATAACAAATTGGCTGTGGTATATAAAATTATTCATAATGATAGTA
GGAGGCTTGGTAGGTTTAAGAATAGTTTTTGCTGTACTTTCTATAGTGAATAGAGTTAGGCAGGGATATT
CACCATTATCGTTTCAGACCCACCTCCCAACCCCGAGGGGACCCGACAGGCCCGAAGGAATAGAAGAAGA
AGGTGGAGAGAGAGACAGAGACAGATCCATTCGATTAGTGAACGGATCGGCACTGCGTGCGCCAATTCTG
CAGACAAATGGCAGTATTCATCCACAATTTTAAAAGAAAAGGGGGGATTGGGGGGTACAGTGCAGGGGAA
AGAATAGTAGACATAATAGCAACAGACATACAAACTAAAGAATTACAAAAACAAATTACAAAAATTCAAA
ATTTTCGGGTTTATTACAGGGACAGCAGAGATCCAGTTTGGTTAGTACC
