>Addgene plasmid #64132 | sgRNA4_ASCL1 | addgene partial sequence | sequence record 109436 | mU6-F old 5'-cagcacaaaaggaaactcacc-3'
TATCCCTTGGAGAACCACCTTGTTGGTGTTTATTCAGCCGGGAGTCGTTTTAGAGCTAGAAATAGCAAGT
TAAAATAAGGCTAGTCCGTTATCAACTTGAAAAAGTGGCACCGAGTCGGTGCTTTTTTTCTCGAGTACTA
GGATCCATTAGGCGGCCGCGTGGATAACCGTATTACCGCCATGCATTAGTTATTAATAGTAATCAATTAC
GGGGTCATTAGTTCATAGCCCATATATGGAGTTCCGCGTTACATAACTTACGGTAAATGGCCCGCCTGGC
TGACCGCCCAACGACCCCCGCCCATTGACGTCAATAATGACGTATGTTCCCATAGTAACGCCAATAGGGA
CTTTCCATTGACGTCAATGGGTGGAGTATTTACGGTAAACTGCCCACTTGGCAGTACATCAAGTGTATCA
TATGCCAAGTACGCCCCCTATTGACGTCAATGACGGTAAATGGCCCGCCTGGCATTATGCCCAGTACATG
ACCTTATGGGACTTTCCTACTTGGCAGTACATCTACGTATTAGTCATCGCTATTACCATGGTGATGCGGT
TTTGGCAGTACATCAATGGGCGTGGATAGCGGTTTGACTCACGGGGATTTCCAAGTCTCCACCCCATTGA
CGTCAATGGGAGTTTGTTTTGGCACCAAAATCAACGGGACTTTCCAAAATGTCGTAACAACTCCGCCCCA
TTGACGCAAATGGGCGGTAGGCGTGTACGGTGGGAGGTCTATATAAGCAGAGCTGGTTTAGTGAACCGTC
AGATCCGCTAGCCCACCATGACCGAGTACAAGCCCACGGTGCGCCTCGCCACCCGCGACGACGTCCCCCG
GGCCGTACGCACCCTCGCCGCCGCGTTCGCCGACTACCCCGCCACGCGCCACACCGTCGA
