>Addgene plasmid #64132 | sgRNA4_ASCL1 | addgene partial sequence | sequence record 109580 | mCherry-R 5'-TTGGTCACCTTCAGCTTGG-3'
CCTCGATCTCGAACTCGTGGCCGTTCACGGAGCCCTCCATGTGCACCTTGAAGCGCATGAACTCCTTGAT
GATGGCCATGTTATCCTCCTCGCCCTTGCTCACCATGGTGGCGACCGGTGGGCCAGGATTCTCCTCGACG
TCACCGCATGTTAGCAGACTTCCTCTGCCCTCTCCCGATCCGGCACCGGGCTTGCGGGTCATGCACCAGG
TGCGCGGTCCTTCGGGCACCTCGACGTCGGCGGTGACGGTGAAGCCGAGCCGCTCGTAGAAGGGGAGGTT
GCGGGGCGCGGAGGTCTCCAGGAAGGCGGGCACCCCGGCGCGCTCGGCCGCCTCCACTCCGGGGAGCACG
ACGGCGCTGCCCAGACCCTTGCCCTGGTGGTCGGGCGAGACGCCGACGGTGGCCAGGAACCACGCGGGCT
CCTTGGGCCGGTGCGGCGCCAGGAGGCCTTCCATCTGTTGCTGCGCGGCCAGCCGGGAACCGCTCAACTC
GGCCATGCGCGGGCCGATCTCGGCGAACACCGCCCCCGCTTCGACGCTCTCCGGCGTGGTCCAGACCGCC
ACCGCGGCGCCGTCGTCCGCGACCCACACCTTGCCGATGTCGAGCCCGACGCGCGTGAGGAAGAGTTCTT
GCAGCTCGGTGACCCGCTCGATGTGGCGGTCCGGGTCGACGGTGTGGCGCGTGGCGGGGTAGTCGGCGAA
CGCGGCGGCGAGGGTGCGTACGGCCCGGGGGACGTCGTCGCGGGTGGCGAGGCGCACCGTGGGCTTGTAC
TCGGTCATGGTGGGCTAGCGGATCTGACGGTTCACTAAACCAGCTCTGCTTATATAGACCTCC
